Addgene plasmid #224589: FAM177A1isoform2-GFP
Purpose: For expression of FAM177A1-GFP in mammalian cells
Depositing lab: Pietro De Camilli. Depositing organization: Yale University. Publication: VPS13B is localized at the cis-trans Golgi complex interface and is a functional partner of FAM177A1. Ugur B, Schueder F, Shin J, Hanna MG, Wu Y, Leonzino M, Su M, McAdow AR, Wilson C, Postlethwait J, Solnica-Krezel L, Bewersdorf J, De Camilli P. bioRxiv [Preprint]. 2023 Dec 18:2023.12.18.572081. doi: 10.1101/2023.12.18.572081. PubMed 38187698.
Backbone
  Vector backbone: pEGFPN
  Vector type: Mammalian Expression
Growth in bacteria
  Bacterial resistance: Kanamycin, 50 μg/mL
  Growth temperature: 37°C
  Growth strain: DH5alpha
  Copy number: Unknown
Gene/Insert
  Gene/Insert name: FAM177A1
  Species: H. sapiens (human)
  Entrez Gene: FAM177A1 (a.k.a. C14orf24)
  Promoter: CMV
  Tag / fusion protein: GFP
  Cloning method: Restriction Enzyme; 5′ cloning site BAMHI (unknown if destroyed); 3′ cloning site AgeI (unknown if destroyed)
  Sequencing primers: 5′ ggatccgcATGGACCAGGAGCCAGTGGGC
Terms and licenses: Academic/Nonprofit Terms; Industry Terms: Not Available to Industry
Depositor comments: Please visit https://doi.org/10.1101/2023.12.18.572081 for bioRxiv preprint.
How to cite: FAM177A1isoform2-GFP was a gift from Pietro De Camilli (Addgene plasmid # 224589 ; http://n2t.net/addgene:224589 ; RRID:Addgene_224589)
