[The description below was written by a language model from this plasmid's Addgene catalogue record and pLannotate feature annotations shown in this document.]
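Description:
FAM177A1isoform2-GFP is a mammalian expression plasmid built on a pEGFP-N-type backbone and sequenced at 5,446 nt. It carries the human FAM177A1 coding sequence (also known as C14orf24), which the construct name identifies as isoform 2. The insert was cloned by restriction digestion between BamHI and AgeI sites, placing it directly upstream of EGFP. In the annotated sequence the FAM177A1 CDS sits immediately 5′ of the EGFP CDS on the same strand. The product is therefore FAM177A1 with GFP fused to its C-terminus, as expected for an N-series EGFP vector. Transcription is driven by the human cytomegalovirus immediate-early enhancer and promoter and is terminated by the SV40 polyadenylation signal. A remnant of the multiple cloning site lies between the promoter and the insert.

The plasmid replicates in E. coli from a high-copy ColE1/pUC-type origin and also carries an f1 origin for single-stranded DNA production. Selection relies on a single Tn5 NeoR/KanR gene with two promoters in tandem. A bacterial promoter (annotated as the AmpR promoter) provides kanamycin resistance in bacteria. The SV40 early promoter, paired with the HSV TK polyadenylation signal, allows G418 selection of transfected mammalian cells. The short fragments annotated as ble, bGH poly(A) and large T antigen appear to be partial matches within backbone sequence rather than functional elements.

According to the record, the construct is intended for expressing GFP-tagged FAM177A1 in mammalian cells. The associated study concerns the Golgi complex and the functional partnership between FAM177A1 and VPS13B, so a likely use is fluorescence imaging of the protein's subcellular localisation.
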