Features (pLannotate 1.2.2; 16 found; start..end, strand, type, name):
      1..60      -  enhancer       CMV enhancer (fragment): human cytomegalovirus immediate early enhancer
    175..763     -  rep_origin     ori: high-copy-number ColE1/pMB1/pBR322/pUC origin of replication
    985..1001    +  polyA_signal   bGH poly(A) signal (fragment): bovine growth hormone polyadenylation signal
   1092..1139    -  polyA_signal   HSV TK poly(A) signal: herpes simplex virus thymidine kinase polyadenylation signal (Cole and Stacy, 1985)
   1198..1350    -  CDS            ble (fragment): BLE_KLEPN - Experimental evidence at protein level: Swiss-Prot protein existence level 1. Binding protein with a strong affinity to the bleomycin family of antibiotics. Binds to CL990; an antimitotic-antibiotic compound. From Klebsiella pneumoniae.
   1371..2165    -  CDS            NeoR/KanR: aminoglycoside phosphotransferase from Tn5; aph(3')-II (or nptII); confers resistance to neomycin, kanamycin, and G418 (Geneticin®)
   2200..2557    -  promoter       SV40 promoter: SV40 enhancer and early promoter
   2559..2663    -  promoter       AmpR promoter: bla
   2690..3118    +  rep_origin     f1 ori (sequence partly withheld): f1 bacteriophage origin of replication; arrow indicates direction of (+) strand synthesis
   3152..3273    -  polyA_signal   SV40 poly(A) signal: SV40 polyadenylation signal
   3296..3379    -  CDS            large T antigen (fragment): large T antigen from SV40 (simian virus 40)
   3396..4115    -  CDS            EGFP: the original enhanced GFP (Yang et al., 1996) mammalian codon-optimized
   4131..4769    -  CDS            FAM177A1: F177A_HUMAN - Also known as C14orf24. Experimental evidence at protein level: Swiss-Prot protein existence level 1. From Homo sapiens (Human).
   4856..4916    -  misc_feature   MCS (fragment): multiple cloning site
   4939..5142    -  promoter       CMV promoter: human cytomegalovirus (CMV) immediate early promoter
   5143..5446    -  enhancer       CMV enhancer: human cytomegalovirus immediate early enhancer
>Addgene plasmid #224589 | FAM177A1isoform2-GFP | addgene full sequence | sequence record 449637 | Addgene NGS Result
CGGAACTCCATATATGGGCTATGAACTAATGACCCCGTAATTGATTACTATTAATAACTAATGCATGGCG
GTAATACGGTTATCCACAGAATCAGGGGATAACGCAGGAAAGAACATGTGAGCAAAAGGCCAGCAAAAGG
CCAGGAACCGTAAAAAGGCCGCGTTGCTGGCGTTTTTCCATAGGCTCCGCCCCCCTGACGAGCATCACAA
AAATCGACGCTCAAGTCAGAGGTGGCGAAACCCGACAGGACTATAAAGATACCAGGCGTTTCCCCCTGGA
AGCTCCCTCGTGCGCTCTCCTGTTCCGACCCTGCCGCTTACCGGATACCTGTCCGCCTTTCTCCCTTCGG
GAAGCGTGGCGCTTTCTCATAGCTCACGCTGTAGGTATCTCAGTTCGGTGTAGGTCGTTCGCTCCAAGCT
GGGCTGTGTGCACGAACCCCCCGTTCAGCCCGACCGCTGCGCCTTATCCGGTAACTATCGTCTTGAGTCC
AACCCGGTAAGACACGACTTATCGCCACTGGCAGCAGCCACTGGTAACAGGATTAGCAGAGCGAGGTATG
TAGGCGGTGCTACAGAGTTCTTGAAGTGGTGGCCTAACTACGGCTACACTAGAAGAACAGTATTTGGTAT
CTGCGCTCTGCTGAAGCCAGTTACCTTCGGAAAAAGAGTTGGTAGCTCTTGATCCGGCAAACAAACCACC
GCTGGTAGCGGTGGTTTTTTTGTTTGCAAGCAGCAGATTACGCGCAGAAAAAAAGGATCTCAAGAAGATC
CTTTGATCTTTTCTACGGGGTCTGACGCTCAGTGGAACGAAAACTCACGTTAAGGGATTTTGGTCATGAG
ATTATCAAAAAGGATCTTCACCTAGATCCTTTTAAATTAAAAATGAAGTTTTAAATCAATCTAAAGTATA
TATGAGTAACCTGAGGCTATGGCAGGGCCTGCCGCCCCGACGTTGGCTGCGAGCCCTGGGCCTTCACCCG
AACTTGGGGGGTGGGGTGGGGAAAAGGAAGAAACGCGGGCGTATTGGCCCCAATGGGGTCTCGGTGGGGT
ATCGACAGAGTGCCAGCCCTGGGACCGAACCCCGCGTTTATGAACAAACGACCCAACACCGTGCGTTTTA
TTCTGTCTTTTTATTGCCGTCATAGCGCGGGTTCCTTCCGGTATTGTCTCCTTCCGTGTTTCAGTTAGCC
TCCCCCTAGGGTGGGCGAAGAACTCCAGCATGAGATCCCCGCGCTGGAGGATCATCCAGCCGGCGTCCCG
GAAAACGATTCCGAAGCCCAACCTTTCATAGAAGGCGGCGGTGGAATCGAAATCTCGTGATGGCAGGTTG
GGCGTCGCTTGGTCGGTCATTTCGAACCCCAGAGTCCCGCTCAGAAGAACTCGTCAAGAAGGCGATAGAA
GGCGATGCGCTGCGAATCGGGAGCGGCGATACCGTAAAGCACGAGGAAGCGGTCAGCCCATTCGCCGCCA
AGCTCTTCAGCAATATCACGGGTAGCCAACGCTATGTCCTGATAGCGGTCCGCCACACCCAGCCGGCCAC
AGTCGATGAATCCAGAAAAGCGGCCATTTTCCACCATGATATTCGGCAAGCAGGCATCGCCATGGGTCAC
GACGAGATCCTCGCCGTCGGGCATGCTCGCCTTGAGCCTGGCGAACAGTTCGGCTGGCGCGAGCCCCTGA
TGCTCTTCGTCCAGATCATCCTGATCGACAAGACCGGCTTCCATCCGAGTACGTGCTCGCTCGATGCGAT
GTTTCGCTTGGTGGTCGAATGGGCAGGTAGCCGGATCAAGCGTATGCAGCCGCCGCATTGCATCAGCCAT
GATGGATACTTTCTCGGCAGGAGCAAGGTGAGATGACAGGAGATCCTGCCCCGGCACTTCGCCCAATAGC
AGCCAGTCCCTTCCCGCTTCAGTGACAACGTCGAGCACAGCTGCGCAAGGAACGCCCGTCGTGGCCAGCC
ACGATAGCCGCGCTGCCTCGTCTTGCAGTTCATTCAGGGCACCGGACAGGTCGGTCTTGACAAAAAGAAC
CGGGCGCCCCTGCGCTGACAGCCGGAACACGGCGGCATCAGAGCAGCCGATTGTCTGTTGTGCCCAGTCA
TAGCCGAATAGCCTCTCCACCCAAGCGGCCGGAGAACCTGCGTGCAATCCATCTTGTTCAATCATGCGAA
ACGATCCTCATCCTGTCTCTTGATCGATCTTTGCAAAAGCCTAGGCCTCCAAAAAAGCCTCCTCACTACT
TCTGGAATAGCTCAGAGGCCGAGGCGGCCTCGGCCTCTGCATAAATAAAAAAAATTAGTCAGCCATGGGG
CGGAGAATGGGCGGAACTGGGCGGAGTTAGGGGCGGGATGGGCGGAGTTAGGGGCGGGACTATGGTTGCT
GACTAATTGAGATGCATGCTTTGCATACTTCTGCCTGCTGGGGAGCCTGGGGACTTTCCACACCTGGTTG
CTGACTAATTGAGATGCATGCTTTGCATACTTCTGCCTGCTGGGGAGCCTGGGGACTTTCCACACCCTAA
CTGACACACATTCCACAGCTGGTTCTTTCCGCCTCAGGACTCTTCCTTTTTCAATATTATTGAAGCATTT
ATCAGGGTTATTGTCTCATGAGCGGATACATATTTGAATGTATTTAGAAAAATAAACAAATAGGGGTTCC
GCGCACATTTCCCCGAAAAGTGCCACCTG
[124 nt withheld, positions 2690-2813]
C
[91 nt withheld, positions 2815-2905]
A
[49 nt withheld, positions 2907-2955]
CCTTTGACGTTGGAGTCCACGTTCTTT
[37 nt withheld, positions 2983-3019]
ACCCTATCTCGGTCTATTCTTTTGATTTATAAGGGATTTTGCCGATTTCGGCCTATTGGTTAAAAAATGA
GCTGATTTAACAAAAATTTAACGCGAATTTTAACAAAATATTAACGCTTACAATTTACGCCTTAAGATAC
ATTGATGAGTTTGGACAAACCACAACTAGAATGCAGTGAAAAAAATGCTTTATTTGTGAAATTTGTGATG
CTATTGCTTTATTTGTAACCATTATAAGCTGCAATAAACAAGTTAACAACAACAATTGCATTCATTTTAT
GTTTCAGGTTCAGGGGGAGGTGTGGGAGGTTTTTTAAAGCAAGTAAAACCTCTACAAATGTGGTATGGCT
GATTATGATCTAGAGTCGCGGCCGCTTTACTTGTACAGCTCGTCCATGCCGAGAGTGATCCCGGCGGCGG
TCACGAACTCCAGCAGGACCATGTGATCGCGCTTCTCGTTGGGGTCTTTGCTCAGGGCGGACTGGGTGCT
CAGGTAGTGGTTGTCGGGCAGCAGCACGGGGCCGTCGCCGATGGGGGTGTTCTGCTGGTAGTGGTCGGCG
AGCTGCACGCTGCCGTCCTCGATGTTGTGGCGGATCTTGAAGTTCACCTTGATGCCGTTCTTCTGCTTGT
CGGCCATGATATAGACGTTGTGGCTGTTGTAGTTGTACTCCAGCTTGTGCCCCAGGATGTTGCCGTCCTC
CTTGAAGTCGATGCCCTTCAGCTCGATGCGGTTCACCAGGGTGTCGCCCTCGAACTTCACCTCGGCGCGG
GTCTTGTAGTTGCCGTCGTCCTTGAAGAAGATGGTGCGCTCCTGGACGTAGCCTTCGGGCATGGCGGACT
TGAAGAAGTCGTGCTGCTTCATGTGGTCGGGGTAGCGGCTGAAGCACTGCACGCCGTAGGTCAGGGTGGT
CACGAGGGTGGGCCAGGGCACGGGCAGCTTGCCGGTGGTGCAGATGAACTTCAGGGTCAGCTTGCCGTAG
GTGGCATCGCCCTCGCCCTCGCCGGACACGCTGAACTTGTGGCCGTTTACGTCGCCGTCCAGCTCGACCA
GGATGGGCACCACCCCGGTGAACAGCTCCTCGCCCTTGCTCACCATGGTGGCGACCGGTTCTGGTGGGAC
AGAGACTGGATTTTGCTTGCTTTCCATAATTACTTCACTGTCTCCCTCCATTTCAAAATTGACATTCACA
AATGAGCTGGATATCACTGTCTCTGGTTGATCTGTCTGAACAATGGAATCAGTCTGCAATTTATTCTGTT
GATATTGTTTTTCTGCTTCTTCAGACATCCTGTTTTCTTCTTCTTCTTCTTCTTCCTCCTTCTTCATCCG
ATAATATTCATCAATGGCATATTGGTACTTTGGGGTGCTGATACCCAAAACAGATGCAATCTTCTCTCCA
AGGAAGTCACACACTGAGAGAGTTGATGTAGCAGCCCGAAGCATGTAAAACCATAAGTAGGGACCCCAGG
TAAGTTTTGTCGGATCAACAGTAGGCAAAACATCTTTCTTCTCCAGGCCATCAACTTCGTCTTCATCTGT
GCTATATTCTTCCATTGTTTCACCACTAACAAAGTGGATGACTCTCCTTGGGACTTTCTTCTTTTTTCCT
ATGACTCCCAGTTCTACATTTTCAAAGCCTCTTTCGTTACTCATCTGCCCTGCAGATTCCCCGAATGCCG
CGGCGGCCGCAGCTCCCGAGGCTGCGACGGCTTCTCCTCGTTCCACACCGCCCACTGGCTCCTGGTCCAT
CGTCGTCGCCACCACAGGGCTGCTGGCGCTGGTGAGAAAGAGGGTAATGGCCGGTAAGCCCACTTCCATG
GTGGCGGATCCGAGCTCGGTACCGTCGACTGCAGAATTCGAAGCTTGAGCTCGAGATCTGAGTCCGGTAG
CGCTAGCGGATCTGACGGTTCACTAAACCAGCTCTGCTTATATAGACCTCCCACCGTACACGCCTACCGC
CCATTTGCGTCAATGGGGCGGAGTTGTTACGACATTTTGGAAAGTCCCGTTGATTTTGGTGCCAAAACAA
ACTCCCATTGACGTCAATGGGGTGGAGACTTGGAAATCCCCGTGAGTCAAACCGCTATCCACGCCCATTG
ATGTACTGCCAAAACCGCATCACCATGGTAATAGCGATGACTAATACGTAGATGTACTGCCAAGTAGGAA
AGTCCCATAAGGTCATGTACTGGGCATAATGCCAGGCGGGCCATTTACCGTCATTGACGTCAATAGGGGG
CGTACTTGGCATATGATACACTTGATGTACTGCCAAGTGGGCAGTTTACCGTAAATACTCCACCCATTGA
CGTCAATGGAAAGTCCCTATTGGCGTTACTATGGGAACATACGTCATTATTGACGTCAATGGGCGGGGGT
CGTTGGGCGGTCAGCCAGGCGGGCCATTTACCGTAAGTTATGTAACG
