>Addgene plasmid #224589 | FAM177A1isoform2-GFP | depositor partial sequence | sequence record 440074 | FAM177A1_isoform2
ATGGACCAGGAGCCAGTGGGCGGTGTGGAACGAGGAGAAGCCGTCGCAGCCTCGGGAGCTGCGGCCGCCG
CGGCATTCGGGGAATCTGCAGGGCAGATGAGTAACGAAAGAGGCTTTGAAAATGTAGAACTGGGAGTCAT
AGGAAAAAAGAAGAAAGTCCCAAGGAGAGTCATCCACTTTGTTAGTGGTGAAACAATGGAAGAATATAGC
ACAGATGAAGACGAAGTTGATGGCCTGGAGAAGAAAGATGTTTTGCCTACTGTTGATCCGACAAAACTTA
CCTGGGGTCCCTACTTATGGTTTTACATGCTTCGGGCTGCTACATCAACTCTCTCAGTGTGTGACTTCCT
TGGAGAGAAGATTGCATCTGTTTTGGGTATCAGCACCCCAAAGTACCAATATGCCATTGATGAATATTAT
CGGATGAAGAAGGAGGAAGAAGAAGAAGAAGAAGAAAACAGGATGTCTGAAGAAGCAGAAAAACAATATC
AACAGAATAAATTGCAGACTGATTCCATTGTTCAGACAGATCAACCAGAGACAGTGATATCCAGCTCATT
TGTGAATGTCAATTTTGAAATGGAGGGAGACAGTGAAGTAATTATGGAAAGCAAGCAAAATCCAGTCTCT
GTCCCACCAGAACCGGTCGCCACCATGGTGAGCAAGGGCGAGGAGCTGTTCACCGGGGTGGTGCCCATCC
TGGTCGAGCTGGACGGCGACGTAAACGGCCACAAGTTCAGCGTGTCCGGCGAGGGCGAGGGCGATGCCAC
CTACGGCAAGCTGACCCTGAAGTTCATCTGCACCACCGGCAAGCTGCCCGTGCCCTGGCCCACCCTCGTG
ACCACCCTGACCTACGGCGTGCAGTGCTTCAGCCGCTACCCCGACCACATGAAGCAGCACGACTTCTTCA
AGTCCGCCATGCCCGAAGGCTACGTCCAGGAGCGCACCATCTTCTTCAAGGACGACGGCAACTACAAGAC
CCGCGCCGAGGTGAAGTTCGAGGGCGACACCCTGGTGAACCGCATCGAGCTGAAGGGCATCGACTTCAAG
GAGGACGGCAACATCCTGGGGCACAAGCTGGAGTACAACTACAACAGCCACAACGTCTATATCATGGCCG
ACAAGCAGAAGAACGGCATCAAGGTGAACTTCAAGATCCGCCACAACATCGAGGACGGCAGCGTGCAGCT
CGCCGACCACTACCAGCAGAACACCCCCATCGGCGACGGCCCCGTGCTGCTGCCCGACAACCACTACCTG
AGCACCCAGTCCGCCCTGAGCAAAGACCCCAACGAGAAGCGCGATCACATGGTCCTGCTGGAGTTCGTGA
CCGCCGCCGGGATCACTCTCGGCATGGACGAGCTGTACAAGTAA
